>Addgene plasmid #230192 | AiP12164 - pAAV-AiE0404h-minBG-SYFP2-WPRE3-BGHpA (Alias: CN2164) | addgene full sequence | sequence record 470445 | Addgene NGS Result
[94 nt withheld, positions 1-94]
G
[46 nt withheld, positions 96-141]
A
[95 nt withheld, positions 143-237]
TATGCGGTGTGAAATACCGCACAGATGCGTAAGGAGAAAATACCGCATCAGGCGCCCCTGCAGGCAGCTG
CGCGCTCGCTCGCTCACTGAGGCCGCCCGGGCAAAGCCCGGGCGTCGGGCGACCTTTGGTCGCCCGGCCT
CAGTGAGCGAGCGAGCGCGCAGAGAGGGAGTGGCCAACTCCATCACTAGGGGTTCCTGCGGCCGCTCGGT
CCGCACGTGAGATCTCATGCCTGCTATTGTCTTCCCAATCCTCCCCCTTGCTGTCCTGCCCCACCCCACC
CCCCAGAATAGAATGACACCTACTCAGACAATGCGATGCAATTTCCTCATTTTATTAGGAAAGGACAGTG
GGAGTGGCACCTTCCAGGGTCAAGGAAGGCACGGGGGAGGGGCAAACAACAGATGGCTGGCAACTAGAAG
GCACAGTCGAAGATCTCTCGAGCCACGGAATTGTCAGTGCCCAACAGCCGAGCCCCTGTCCAGCAGCGGG
CAAGGCAGGCGGCGATGAGTTCCGCCGTGGCAAGAACTAACCAGGATTTATACAAGGAGGAGAAAATGAA
AGCCATACGGGAAGCAATAGCATGATACAAAGGCATTAAAGCAGCGTATCCACATAGCGTAAAAGGAGCA
ACATAGTTAAGAATACCAGTCAATCTTTCACAAATTTTGTAATCCAGAGGTTGATTATGATATCGAATTC
GCGGCCGCGGCGCGCCGTCGACTTACTTGTACAGCTCGTCCATGCCGAGAGTGATCCCGGCGGCGGTCAC
GAACTCCAGCAGGACCATGTGATCGCGCTTCTCGTTGGGGTCTTTGCTCAGCTTGGACTGGTAGCTCAGG
TAGTGGTTGTCGGGCAGCAGCACGGGGCCGTCGCCGATGGGGGTGTTCTGCTGGTAGTGGTCGGCGAGCT
GCACGCCGCCGTCCTCGATGTTGTGGCGGATCTTGAAGTTGGCCTTGATGCCGTTCTTCTGCTTGTCGGC
GGTGATATAGACGTTGTGGCTGTTGTAGTTGTACTCCAGCTTGTGCCCCAGGATGTTGCCGTCCTCCTTG
AAGTCGATGCCCTTCAGCTCGATGCGGTTCACCAGGGTGTCGCCCTCGAACTTCACCTCGGCGCGGGTCT
TGTAGTTGCCGTCGTCCTTGAAGAAGATGGTGCGCTCCTGGACGTAGCCTTCGGGCATGGCGGACTTGAA
GAAGTCGTGCTGCTTCATGTGGTCGGGGTAGCGGGCGAAGCACTGCACGCCGTAGCCCAGGGTGGTCACG
AGGGTGGGCCAGGGCACGGGCAGCTTGCCGGTGGTGCAGATCAGCTTCAGGGTCAGCTTGCCGTAGGTGG
CATCGCCCTCGCCCTCGCCGGACACGCTGAACTTGTGGCCGTTTACGTCGCCGTCCAGCTCGACCAGGAT
GGGCACCACCCCGGTGAACAGCTCCTCGCCCTTGCTCACCATGGTGGCGACCGGTAGCGCTAGCTTCGAA
AGATCTGGATCCCAGAAGCAAATGTAAGCAATAGATGGCTCTGCCCTGACTTTTATGCCCAGCCCGAGCT
CGAAGCTCCTGAGACAGCCCCCCTCCTGAAACGAAACAAAAAAAGAAAAGAAAAAAAAAGGAAATTCCAA
AAGATATGTGAACTCAAGGGAGATGGGGTCGGTGGTCCTGTGTCCGGCCTTCTACACACATTCCCCACAC
AGTTAACACCATAAAAATGAAAAGGCTGAAATCAGATCAGTACTCATCAATAGGAATGAGTAGCAGCTTG
CAGGCTCAAAACAAAAGCCTAATTCAGCCCTCAAAAGGTTTTTGTTTGCCTAATGTCAGAAACAAACATA
AAACTTTCTATCATGTGACATCCATGACACCAGGCGAGAGCAGTCACCCTTCCCTTAGGCTTCTGTCTGA
CATAGACAAAAGCCATCAATAGCTCTTTTGTATCCTACCTCAGCTGTCTGTCTTCACGCGTGCGGCCGCA
GGAACCCCTAGTGATGGAGTTGGCCACTCCCTCTCTGCGCGCTCGCTCGCTCACTGAGGCCGGGCGACCA
AAGGTCGCCCGACGCCCGGGCGGCCTCAGTGAGCGAGCGAGCGCGCAGCTGCCTGCAGGACATGTGAGCA
AAAGGCCAGCAAAAGGCCAGGAACCGTAAAAAGGCCGCGTTGCTGGCGTTTTTCCATAGGCTCCGCCCCC
CTGACGAGCATCACAAAAATCGACGCTCAAGTCAGAGGTGGCGAAACCCGACAGGACTATAAAGATACCA
GGCGTTTCCCCCTGGAAGCTCCCTCGTGCGCTCTCCTGTTCCGACCCTGCCGCTTACCGGATACCTGTCC
GCCTTTCTCCCTTCGGGAAGCGTGGCGCTTTCTCATAGCTCACGCTGTAGGTATCTCAGTTCGGTGTAGG
TCGTTCGCTCCAAGCTGGGCTGTGTGCACGAACCCCCCGTTCAGCCCGACCGCTGCGCCTTATCCGGTAA
CTATCGTCTTGAGTCCAACCCGGTAAGACACGACTTATCGCCACTGGCAGCAGCCACTGGTAACAGGATT
AGCAGAGCGAGGTATGTAGGCGGTGCTACAGAGTTCTTGAAGTGGTGGCCTAACTACGGCTACACTAGAA
GAACAGTATTTGGTATCTGCGCTCTGCTGAAGCCAGTTACCTTCGGAAAAAGAGTTGGTAGCTCTTGATC
CGGCAAACAAACCACCGCTGGTAGCGGTGGTTTTTTTGTTTGCAAGCAGCAGATTACGCGCAGAAAAAAA
GGATCTCAAGAAGATCCTTTGATCTTTTCTACGGGGTCTGACGCTCAGTGGAACGAAAACTCACGTTAAG
GGATTTTGGTCATGAGATTATCAAAAAGGATCTTCACCTAGATCCTTTTAAATTAAAAATGAAGTTTTAA
ATCAATCTAAAGTATATATGAGTAAACTTGGTCTGACAGTTACCAATGCTTAATCAGTGAGGCACCTATC
TCAGCGATCTGTCTATTTCGTTCATCCATAGTTGCCTGACTCCCCGTCGTGTAGATAACTACGATACGGG
AGGGCTTACCATCTGGCCCCAGTGCTGCAATGATACCGCGAGACCCACGCTCACCGGCTCCAGATTTATC
AGCAATAAACCAGCCAGCCGGAAGGGCCGAGCGCAGAAGTGGTCCTGCAACTTTATCCGCCTCCATCCAG
TCTATTAATTGTTGCCGGGAAGCTAGAGTAAGTAGTTCGCCAGTTAATAGTTTGCGCAACGTTGTTGCCA
TTGCTACAGGCATCGTGGTGTCACGCTCGTCGTTTGGTATGGCTTCATTCAGCTCCGGTTCCCAACGATC
AAGGCGAGTTACATGATCCCCCATGTTGTGCAAAAAAGCGGTTAGCTCCTTCGGTCCTCCGATCGTTGTC
AGAAGTAAGTTGGCCGCAGTGTTATCACTCATGGTTATGGCAGCACTGCATAATTCTCTTACTGTCATGC
CATCCGTAAGATGCTTTTCTGTGACTGGTGAGTACTCAACCAAGTCATTCTGAGAATAGTGTATGCGGCG
ACCGAGTTGCTCTTGCCCGGCGTCAATACGGGATAATACCGCGCCACATAGCAGAACTTTAAAAGTGCTC
ATCATTGGAAAACGTTCTTCGGGGCGAAAACTCTCAAGGATCTTACCGCTGTTGAGATCCAGTTCGATGT
AACCCACTCGTGCACCCAACTGATCTTCAGCATCTTTTACTTTCACCAGCGTTTCTGGGTGAGCAAAAAC
AGGAAGGCAAAATGCCGCAAAAAAGGGAATAAGGGCGACACGGAAATGTTGAATACTCATACTCTTCCTT
TTTCAATATTATTGAAGCATTTATCAGGGTTATTGTCTCATGAGCGGATACATATTTGAATGTATTTAGA
AAAATAAACAAATAGGGGTTCCGCGCACATTTCCCCGAAAAGTGCCACCTGACGTCTAAGAAACCATTAT
TATCATGACATTAACCTATAAAAATAGGCGTATCACGAGGCCCTTTCGTCTCGCGCGTTTCGGTGATGAC
GGTGAAAACCTCTGACACATGCAGCTCCCGGAGACGGTCACAGCTTGTCTGTAAGCGGATGCCGGGAGCA
GACAAGCCCGTCAGGGCGCGTCAGCGGGTGTTGGCGGGTGTCGGGGCTGGCTTAACTATGCGGCATCAGA
GCAGATTGTACTGAGAGTGCACCATAAAATTGTAAACGTTAATATTTTGTTAAAATTCGCGTTAAATTTT
TGTTAAATCAGCTCATTTTTTAACCAATAGACCGAAATCGGCAAAATCCCTTATAAATCAAAAGAATAGC
CCGAGATAGAGT
[37 nt withheld, positions 4520-4556]
AAAGAACGTGGACTCCAACGTCAAAGG
[47 nt withheld, positions 4584-4630]
Features (pLannotate 1.2.2; 15 found; start..end, strand, type, name):
    238..289     +  misc_feature   bom (fragment): basis of mobility region from pBR322
    294..434     -  repeat_region  AAV2 ITR: inverted terminal repeat of adeno-associated virus serotype 2 inverted
    552..663     -  polyA_signal   bGH poly(A) signal: bovine growth hormone polyadenylation signal
    680..760     -  misc_feature   WPRE (fragment): woodchuck hepatitis virus posttranscriptional regulatory element
    766..923     -  misc_feature   WPRE (fragment): woodchuck hepatitis virus posttranscriptional regulatory element
    963..1679    -  CDS            SYFP2: SYFP2 is a basic (constitutively fluorescent) yellow fluorescent protein published in 2006, derived from Aequorea victoria. It is reported to be a very rapidly-maturing monomer with moderate acid sensitivity.
   1821..1837    -  promoter       ADH1 promoter (fragment): S. cerevisiae ADH1; promoter for alcohol dehydrogenase 1
   2232..2259    -  repeat_region  AAV2 ITR (fragment): inverted terminal repeat of adeno-associated virus serotype 2 inverted
   2288..2315    -  repeat_region  AAV2 ITR (fragment): inverted terminal repeat of adeno-associated virus serotype 2 inverted
   2388..2976    -  rep_origin     ori: high-copy-number ColE1/pMB1/pBR322/pUC origin of replication
   3147..4007    -  CDS            AmpR: β-lactamase; bla; confers resistance to ampicillin, carbenicillin, and related antibiotics
   4008..4112    -  promoter       AmpR promoter: bla
   4207..4242    +  CDS            rop (fragment): Rop protein, which maintains plasmids at low copy number; rop
   4344..4393    +  misc_feature   bom (fragment): basis of mobility region from pBR322
   4394..219     -  rep_origin     f1 ori (across the origin) (sequence partly withheld): f1 bacteriophage origin of replication; arrow indicates direction of (+) strand synthesis
