[The description below was written by a language model from this plasmid's Addgene catalogue record and pLannotate feature annotations shown in this document.]
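Description:
AiP12164 - pAAV-AiE0404h-minBG-SYFP2-WPRE3-BGHpA (alias CN2164) is a 4,630-nt AAV transfer plasmid built on a pAAV2 backbone, one of a collection of enhancer-driven AAV vectors developed for genetic access to cortical cell types. In bacteria it is maintained as a high-copy plasmid through a ColE1/pUC-type origin and selected with ampicillin via the β-lactamase gene and its native promoter. An f1 phage origin and short remnants of pBR322 bom and rop sequences are also present in the backbone. The record lists a recombination-deficient growth strain, which is common practice for keeping ITR-containing plasmids stable.

The payload lies between AAV2 inverted terminal repeats, which provide the signals for replication and packaging of the intervening DNA into AAV particles. One ITR is annotated in full, while the other is detected only as two short fragments. Within this genome, the enhancer AiE0404h sits upstream of minBG, a minimal beta-globin promoter with little activity of its own, so that expression depends largely on the cell-type specificity of the enhancer. The annotation tool does not label either the enhancer or minBG; they presumably occupy the unannotated stretch upstream of the coding sequence, and the 17-nt "ADH1 promoter" hit there is most likely a spurious match. The cassette drives SYFP2, a rapidly maturing monomeric yellow fluorescent protein, followed by WPRE3, a shortened woodchuck posttranscriptional regulatory element (annotated as two WPRE fragments) that boosts transcript expression, and the bovine growth hormone polyadenylation signal.

The construct serves as a fluorescent reporter for enhancer activity, labelling specific populations of brain cells after AAV delivery. The record does not state which cell population AiE0404h targets.
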