Addgene plasmid #230192: AiP12164 - pAAV-AiE0404h-minBG-SYFP2-WPRE3-BGHpA (Alias: CN2164)
Purpose: AiE0404h is an enhancer sequence, designed to drive AAV-mediated transgene expression in specific populations of brain cells
Depositing lab: Allen Institute for Brain Science & Boaz Levi. Depositing organization: Allen Institute. Publication: A suite of enhancer AAVs and transgenic mouse lines for genetic access to cortical cell types. Ben-Simon Y, Hooper M, Narayan S, Daigle TL, Dwivedi D, Way SW, Oster A, Stafford DA, Mich JK, Taormina MJ, Martinez RA, Opitz-Araya X, Roth JR, Alexander JR, Allen S, Amster A, Arbuckle J, Ayala A, Baker PM, Bakken TE, Barcelli T, Barta S, Bendrick J, Bertagnolli D, Bielstein C, Bishwakarma P, Bowlus J, Boyer G, Brouner K, Casian B, Casper T, Chakka AB, Chakrabarty R, Chance RK, Chavan S, Clark M, Colbert K, Collman F, Daniel S, Departee M, DiValentin P, Donadio N, Dotson N, Egdorf T, Fliss T, Gabitto M, Garcia J, Gary A, Gasperini M, Gloe J, Goldy J, Gore BB, Graybuck L, Greisman N, Haeseleer F, Halterman C, Haradon Z, Hastings SD, Helback O, Ho W, Hockemeyer D, Huang C, Huff S, Hunker A, Johansen N, Jones D, Juneau Z, Kalmbach B, Kannan M, Khem S, Kussick E, Kutsal R, Larsen R, Lee C, Lee AY, Leibly M, Lenz GH, Li S, Liang E, Lusk N, Madigan Z, Malloy J, Malone J, McCue R, Melchor J, Mollenkopf T, Moosman S, Morin E, Newman D, Ng L, Ngo K, Omstead V, Otto S, Oyama A, Pena N, Pham T, Phillips E, Pom CA, Potekhina L, Ransford S, Ray PL, Rette D, Reynoldson C, Rimorin C, Rocha D, Ruiz A, Sanchez REA, Sawyer L, Sedeno-Cortes A, Sevigny JP, Shapovalova N, Shepard N, Shulga L, Sigler AR, Siverts L, Soliman S, Somasundaram S, Staats B, Stewart K, Szelenyi E, Tieu M, Trader C, Tran A, van Velthoven CTJ, Walker M, Wang Y, Weed N, Wirthlin M, Wood T, Wynalda B, Yao Z, Zhou T, Ariza J, Dee N, Reding M, Ronellenfitch K, Mufti S, Sunkin SM, Smith KA, Esposito L, Waters J, Thyagarajan B, Yao S, Lein ES, Zeng H, Levi BP, Ngai J, Ting JT, Tasic B. Cell. 2025 May 16:S0092-8674(25)00513-6. doi: 10.1016/j.cell.2025.05.002. PubMed 40403729.
Backbone
  Vector backbone: pAAV2
  Vector type: AAV
Growth in bacteria
  Bacterial resistance: Ampicillin, 100 μg/mL
  Growth temperature: 37°C
  Growth strain: NEB Stable
  Copy number: High Copy
Gene/Insert
  Gene/Insert name: SYFP2
  Species: Synthetic
  Promoter: minBG
  Cloning method: Gibson Cloning
Terms and licenses: Academic/Nonprofit Terms; Industry Terms: Not Available to Industry
How to cite: AiP12164 - pAAV-AiE0404h-minBG-SYFP2-WPRE3-BGHpA (Alias: CN2164) was a gift from Allen Institute for Brain Science & Boaz Levi (Addgene plasmid # 230192 ; http://n2t.net/addgene:230192 ; RRID:Addgene_230192)
